>Addgene plasmid #136465 | pCMV-HyPer7-MEM | addgene full sequence | sequence record 308714 | Addgene NGS Result
GGGTCTCTCTGGTTAGACCAGATCTGAGCCTGGGAGCTCTCTGGCTAACTAGGGAACCCACTGCTTAAGC
CTCAATAAAGCTTGCCTTGAGTGCTTCAAGTAGTGTGTGCCCGTCTGTTGTGTGACTCTGGTAACTAGAG
ATCCCTCAGACCCTTTTAGTCAGTGTGGAAAATCTCTAGCAGTGGCGCCCGAACAGGGACTTGAAAGCGA
AAGGGAAACCAGAGGAGCTCTCTCGACGCAGGACTCGGCTTGCTGAAGCGCGCACGGCAAGAGGCGAGGG
GCGGCGACTGGTGAGTACGCCAAAAATTTTGACTAGCGGAGGCTAGAAGGAGAGAGATGGGTGCGAGAGC
GTCAGTATTAAGCGGGGGAGAATTAGATCGCGATGGGAAAAAATTCGGTTAAGGCCAGGGGGAAAGAAAA
AATATAAATTAAAACATATAGTATGGGCAAGCAGGGAGCTAGAACGATTCGCAGTTAATCCTGGCCTGTT
AGAAACATCAGAAGGCTGTAGACAAATACTGGGACAGCTACAACCATCCCTTCAGACAGGATCAGAAGAA
CTTAGATCATTATATAATACAGTAGCAACCCTCTATTGTGTGCATCAAAGGATAGAGATAAAAGACACCA
AGGAAGCTTTAGACAAGATAGAGGAAGAGCAAAACAAAAGTAAGACCACCGCACAGCAAGCGGCCGCTGA
TCTTCAGACCTGGAGGAGGAGATATGAGGGACAATTGGAGAAGTGAATTATATAAATATAAAGTAGTAAA
AATTGAACCATTAGGAGTAGCACCCACCAAGGCAAAGAGAAGAGTGGTGCAGAGAGAAAAAAGAGCAGTG
GGAATAGGAGCTTTGTTCCTTGGGTTCTTGGGAGCAGCAGGAAGCACTATGGGCGCAGCGTCAATGACGC
TGACGGTACAGGCCAGACAATTATTGTCTGGTATAGTGCAGCAGCAGAACAATTTGCTGAGGGCTATTGA
GGCGCAACAGCATCTGTTGCAACTCACAGTCTGGGGCATCAAGCAGCTCCAGGCAAGAATCCTGGCTGTG
GAAAGATACCTAAAGGATCAACAGCTCCTGGGGATTTGGGGTTGCTCTGGAAAACTCATTTGCACCACTG
CTGTGCCTTGGAATGCTAGTTGGAGTAATAAATCTCTGGAACAGATTTGGAATCACACGACCTGGATGGA
GTGGGACAGAGAAATTAACAATTACACAAGCTTAATACACTCCTTAATTGAAGAATCGCAAAACCAGCAA
GAAAAGAATGAACAAGAATTATTGGAATTAGATAAATGGGCAAGTTTGTGGAATTGGTTTAACATAACAA
ATTGGCTGTGGTATATAAAATTATTCATAATGATAGTAGGAGGCTTGGTAGGTTTAAGAATAGTTTTTGC
TGTACTTTCTATAGTGAATAGAGTTAGGCAGGGATATTCACCATTATCGTTTCAGACCCACCTCCCAACC
CCGAGGGGACCCGACAGGCCCGAAGGAATAGAAGAAGAAGGTGGAGAGAGAGACAGAGACAGATCCATTC
GATTAGTGAACGGATCTCGACGGTATCGGTTAACTTTTAAAAGAAAAGGGGGGATTGGGGGGTACAGTGC
AGGGGAAAGAATAGTAGACATAATAGCAACAGACATACAAACTAAAGAATTACAAAAACAAATTACAAAA
TTCAAAATTTTATCGATAAGCTTGGGAGTTCCGCGTTACATAACTTACGGTAAATGGCCCGCCTGGCTGA
CCGCCCAACGACCCCCGCCCATTGACGTCAATAATGACGTATGTTCCCATAGTAACGCCAATAGGGACTT
TCCATTGACGTCAATGGGTGGAGTATTTACGGTAAACTGCCCACTTGGCAGTACATCAAGTGTATCATAT
GCCAAGTACGCCCCCTATTGACGTCAATGACGGTAAATGGCCCGCCTGGCATTATGCCCAGTACATGACC
TTATGGGACTTTCCTACTTGGCAGTACATCTACGTATTAGTCATCGCTATTACCATGGTGATGCGGTTTT
GGCAGTACATCAATGGGCGTGGATAGCGGTTTGACTCACGGGGATTTCCAAGTCTCCACCCCATTGACGT
CAATGGGAGTTTGTTTTGGCACCAAAATCAACGGGACTTTCCAAAATGTCGTAACAACTCCGCCCCATTG
ACGCAAATGGGCGGTAGGCGTGTACGGTGGGAGGTCTATATAAGCAGAGCTCGTTTAGTGAACCGTCAGA
TCGCCTGGAGACGCCATCCACGCTGTTTTGACCTCCATAGAAGACACCGACTGAATTCGCCACCATGCAC
CTGGCTAATGAGGAGCAAAACGAATTGGAAGGTGCTTTTAAGCTGGGCTTGATCTTTACCGTCGCCCCGT
ACTTGCTGCCTAAGTTGATCGTCAGCCTGCGCCGCACCGCCCCGAAGATGCCTTTGATGTTGGAGGAGAA
TTACACCCACACCCTTACCGAGTCACTGAAACGCGGCGACGTTGACGCCATCATTGTGGCAGAGCCGTTT
CAAGAGCCGGGTATTGTGACTGAACCTTTGTATGACGAGCCGTTTTTCGTTATCGTTCCGAAGGGCCATA
GCTTCGAGGAGTTGGATGCCGTTAGCCCTCGCATGTTGGGCGAAGAACAAGTTCTGCTTCTGACCGAGGG
CAACTGTATGCGTGACCAGGTGCTTAGCTCCGCCGGCTTCAACAGCAACAACGTCTATATCATGGCCGAC
AAGCAGAAGAACGGCATCAAGGCCAACTTCAAGATCCGCCACAACGTCGAGGACGGCAGCGTGCAGCTCG
CCGACCACTACCAGCAGAACACCCCCATCGGCGACGGCCCCGTGCTGCTGCCCGACAACCACTACCTGAG
CTTCCAGTCCGTCCTGAGCAAAGACCCCAACGAGAAGCGCGATCACATGGTCCTGCTGGAGTTCGTGACC
GCCGCCGGGATCACTCTCGGCATGGACGAGCTGTACAACGTGGATGGCGGTAGCGGTGGCACCGGCAGCA
AGGGCGAGGAGCTGTTCACCGGGGTGGTGCCCATCCTGGTCGAGCTGGACGGCGACGTAAACGGCCACAA
GTTCAGCGTGTCCGGCGAGGGCGAGGGCGATGCCACCTACGGCAAGCTGACCCTGAAGCTGATCTGCACC
ACCGGCAAGCTGCCCGTGCCCTGGCCCACCCTCGTGACCACCCTCAGCTACGGCCTGAAGTGCTTCGCCC
GCTACCCCGACCACATGAAGCAGCACGACTTCTTCAAGTCCGCCATGCCCGAAGGCTACGTCCAGGAGCG
CACCATCTTCTTCAAGGACGACGGCAACTACAAGACCCGCGCCGAGGTGAAGTTCGAGGGCGACACCCTG
GTGAACCGCATCGAGCTGAAGGGCATCGGCTTCAAGGAGGACGGCAACATCCTGGGGCACAAGCTGGAGT
ACAACGGCCCCAGTTGCAGCGAGCTTGCCGCCAAACAGCGCATTCAGGGTCTCACCAACACCCTTCAAGG
CTCAAGCATCAATACCATCCGCCACATGGTTGCCAGTGGCTTGGCAATCAGCGTCTTGCCTGCCACTGCC
CTTACCGAAAACGACCACATGCTGTTTAGCATTATCCCGTTTGAAGGCACCCCGCCTAGCCGCCGCGTTG
TCCTGGCCTATCGCCGCAACTTTGTCCGCCCTAAGGCCCTTTCAGCCATGAAAGCCGCAATTATGCAAAG
CCAACTGCATGGTGTTAGCTTCATCTGCGATAGTGGACTCAGATCTAAGCTGAACCCTCCTGATGAGAGT
GGACCAGGATGCATGAGCTGCAAGTGTGTGCTCTCCTAACTCGAGCAGCGCTGATTTCCACCAATTCTGC
CCTCACAGCTCTGGCTTGCAGAATTTTCCACCCCAAAATGTTAGTATCTACGGCACCAGGTCGGCGAGAA
TCCTGACTCTGCACCCTCCTCCCCAACTCCATTTCCTTTGCTTCCTCCGGCAGGCGGATTACTTGCCCTT
ACTTGTCATGGCGACTGTCCAGCTTTGTGCCAGGAGCCTCGCAGGGGTTGATGGGATTGGGGTTTTCCCC
TCCCATGTGCTCAAGACTGGCGCTAAAAGTTTTGAGCTTCTCAAAAGTCTGCTAGAGCTTACCATGACCG
AGTACAAGCCCACGGTGCGCCTCGCCACCCGCGACGACGTCCCCAGGGCCGTACGCACCCTCGCCGCCGC
GTTCGCCGACTACCCCGCCACGCGCCACACCGTCGATCCGGACCGCCACATCGAGCGGGTCACCGAGCTG
CAAGAACTCTTCCTCACGCGCGTCGGGCTCGACATCGGCAAGGTGTGGGTCGCGGACGACGGCGCCGCGG
TGGCGGTCTGGACCACGCCGGAGAGCGTCGAAGCGGGGGCGGTGTTCGCCGAGATCGGCCCGCGCATGGC
CGAGTTGAGCGGTTCCCGGCTGGCCGCGCAGCAACAGATGGAAGGCCTCCTGGCGCCGCACCGGCCCAAG
GAGCCCGCGTGGTTCCTGGCCACCGTCGGCGTCTCGCCCGACCACCAGGGCAAGGGTCTGGGCAGCGCCG
TCGTGCTCCCCGGAGTGGAGGCGGCCGAGCGCGCCGGGGTGCCCGCCTTCCTGGAGACCTCCGCGCCCCG
CAACCTCCCCTTCTACGAGCGGCTCGGCTTCACCGTCACCGCCGACGTCGAGGTGCCCGAAGGACCGCGC
ACCTGGTGCATGACCCGCAAGCCCGGTGCCTGACTCGACAATCAACCTCTGGATTACAAAATTTGTGAAA
GATTGACTGGTATTCTTAACTATGTTGCTCCTTTTACGCTATGTGGATACGCTGCTTTAATGCCTTTGTA
TCATGCTATTGCTTCCCGTATGGCTTTCATTTTCTCCTCCTTGTATAAATCCTGGTTGCTGTCTCTTTAT
GAGGAGTTGTGGCCCGTTGTCAGGCAACGTGGCGTGGTGTGCACTGTGTTTGCTGACGCAACCCCCACTG
GTTGGGGCATTGCCACCACCTGTCAGCTCCTTTCCGGGACTTTCGCTTTCCCCCTCCCTATTGCCACGGC
GGAACTCATCGCCGCCTGCCTTGCCCGCTGCTGGACAGGGGCTCGGCTGTTGGGCACTGACAATTCCGTG
GTGTTGTCGGGGAAGCTGACGTCCTTTCCATGGCTGCTCGCCTGTGTTGCCACCTGGATTCTGCGCGGGA
CGTCCTTCTGCTACGTCCCTTCGGCCCTCAATCCAGCGGACCTTCCTTCCCGCGGCCTGCTGCCGGCTCT
GCGGCCTCTTCCGCATCTTCGCCTTCGCCCTCAGACGAGTCGGATCTCCCTTTGGGCCGCCTCCCCGCCT
GGAATTAATTCGAGCTCGGTACCTTTAAGACCAATGACTTACAAGGCAGCTGTAGATCTTAGCCACTTTT
TAAAAGAAAAGGGGGGACTGGAAGGGCTAATTCACTCCCAACGAAGATAAGATCTGCTTTTTGCTTGTAC
TGGGTCTCTCTGGTTAGACCAGATCTGAGCCTGGGAGCTCTCTGGCTAACTAGGGAACCCACTGCTTAAG
CCTCAATAAAGCTTGCCTTGAGTGCTTCAAGTAGTGTGTGCCCGTCTGTTGTGTGACTCTGGTAACTAGA
GATCCCTCAGACCCTTTTAGTCAGTGTGGAAAATCTCTAGCAGTAGTAGTTCATGTCATCTTATTATTCA
GTATTTATAACTTGCAAAGAAATGAATATCAGAGAGTGAGAGGAACTTGTTTATTGCAGCTTATAATGGT
TACAAATAAAGCAATAGCATCACAAATTTCACAAATAAAGCATTTTTTTCACTGCATTCTAGTTGTGGTT
TGTTCAAACTCATCAATGTATCTTATCATGTCTGGCTCTAGCTATCCCGCCCCTAACTCCGCCCATCCCG
CCCCTAACTCCGCCCAGTTCCGCCCATTCTCCGCCCCATGGCTGACTAATTTTTTTTATTTATGCAGAGG
CCGAGGCCGCCTCGGCCTCTGAGCTATTCCAGAAGTAGTGAGGAGGCTTTTTTGGAGGCCTAGACTTTTG
CAGAGACCAAATTCGTAATCATGTCATAGCTGTTTCCTGTGTGAAATTGTTATCCGCTCACAATTCCACA
CAACATACGAGCCGGAAGCATAAAGTGTAAAGCCTGGGGTGCCTAATGAGTGAGCTAACTCACATTAATT
GCGTTGCGCTCACTGCCCGCTTTCCAGTCGGGAAACCTGTCGTGCCAGCTGCATTAATGAATCGGCCAAC
GCGCGGGGAGAGGCGGTTTGCGTATTGGGCGCTCTTCCGCTTCCTCGCTCACTGACTCGCTGCGCTCGGT
CGTTCGGCTGCGGCGAGCGGTATCAGCTCACTCAAAGGCGGTAATACGGTTATCCACAGAATCAGGGGAT
AACGCAGGAAAGAACATGTGAGCAAAAGGCCAGCAAAAGGCCAGGAACCGTAAAAAGGCCGCGTTGCTGG
CGTTTTTCCATAGGCTCCGCCCCCCTGACGAGCATCACAAAAATCGACGCTCAAGTCAGAGGTGGCGAAA
CCCGACAGGACTATAAAGATACCAGGCGTTTCCCCCTGGAAGCTCCCTCGTGCGCTCTCCTGTTCCGACC
CTGCCGCTTACCGGATACCTGTCCGCCTTTCTCCCTTCGGGAAGCGTGGCGCTTTCTCATAGCTCACGCT
GTAGGTATCTCAGTTCGGTGTAGGTCGTTCGCTCCAAGCTGGGCTGTGTGCACGAACCCCCCGTTCAGCC
CGACCGCTGCGCCTTATCCGGTAACTATCGTCTTGAGTCCAACCCGGTAAGACACGACTTATCGCCACTG
GCAGCAGCCACTGGTAACAGGATTAGCAGAGCGAGGTATGTAGGCGGTGCTACAGAGTTCTTGAAGTGGT
GGCCTAACTACGGCTACACTAGAAGAACAGTATTTGGTATCTGCGCTCTGCTGAAGCCAGTTACCTTCGG
AAAAAGAGTTGGTAGCTCTTGATCCGGCAAACAAACCACCGCTGGTAGCGGTGGTTTTTTTGTTTGCAAG
CAGCAGATTACGCGCAGAAAAAAAGGATCTCAAGAAGATCCTTTGATCTTTTCTACGGGGTCTGACGCTC
AGTGGAACGAAAACTCACGTTAAGGGATTTTGGTCATGAGATTATCAAAAAGGATCTTCACCTAGATCCT
TTTAAATTAAAAATGAAGTTTTAAATCAATCTAAAGTATATATGAGTAAACTTGGTCTGACAGTTACCAA
TGCTTAATCAGTGAGGCACCTATCTCAGCGATCTGTCTATTTCGTTCATCCATAGTTGCCTGACTCCCCG
TCGTGTAGATAACTACGATACGGGAGGGCTTACCATCTGGCCCCAGTGCTGCAATGATACCGCGAGACCC
ACGCTCACCGGCTCCAGATTTATCAGCAATAAACCAGCCAGCCGGAAGGGCCGAGCGCAGAAGTGGTCCT
GCAACTTTATCCGCCTCCATCCAGTCTATTAATTGTTGCCGGGAAGCTAGAGTAAGTAGTTCGCCAGTTA
ATAGTTTGCGCAACGTTGTTGCCATTGCTACAGGCATCGTGGTGTCACGCTCGTCGTTTGGTATGGCTTC
ATTCAGCTCCGGTTCCCAACGATCAAGGCGAGTTACATGATCCCCCATGTTGTGCAAAAAAGCGGTTAGC
TCCTTCGGTCCTCCGATCGTTGTCAGAAGTAAGTTGGCCGCAGTGTTATCACTCATGGTTATGGCAGCAC
TGCATAATTCTCTTACTGTCATGCCATCCGTAAGATGCTTTTCTGTGACTGGTGAGTACTCAACCAAGTC
ATTCTGAGAATAGTGTATGCGGCGACCGAGTTGCTCTTGCCCGGCGTCAATACGGGATAATACCGCGCCA
CATAGCAGAACTTTAAAAGTGCTCATCATTGGAAAACGTTCTTCGGGGCGAAAACTCTCAAGGATCTTAC
CGCTGTTGAGATCCAGTTCGATGTAACCCACTCGTGCACCCAACTGATCTTCAGCATCTTTTACTTTCAC
CAGCGTTTCTGGGTGAGCAAAAACAGGAAGGCAAAATGCCGCAAAAAAGGGAATAAGGGCGACACGGAAA
TGTTGAATACTCATACTCTTCCTTTTTCAATATTATTGAAGCATTTATCAGGGTTATTGTCTCATGAGCG
GATACATATTTGAATGTATTTAGAAAAATAAACAAATAGGGGTTCCGCGCACATTTCCCCGAAAAGTGCC
ACCTGACGTCTAAGAAACCATTATTATCATGACATTAACCTATAAAAATAGGCGTATCACGAGGCCCTTT
CGTCTCGCGCGTTTCGGTGATGACGGTGAAAACCTCTGACACATGCAGCTCCCGGAGACGGTCACAGCTT
GTCTGTAAGCGGATGCCGGGAGCAGACAAGCCCGTCAGGGCGCGTCAGCGGGTGTTGGCGGGTGTCGGGG
CTGGCTTAACTATGCGGCATCAGAGCAGATTGTACTGAGAGTGCACCATATGCGGTGTGAAATACCGCAC
AGATGCGTAAGGAGAAAATACCGCATCAGGCGCCATTCGCCATTCAGGCTGCGCAACTGTTGGGAAGGGC
GATCGGTGCGGGCCTCTTCGCTATTACGCCAGCTGGCGAAAGGGGGATGTGCTGCAAGGCGATTAAGTTG
GGTAACGCCAGGGTTTTCCCAGTCACGACGTTGTAAAACGACGGCCAGTGCCAAGCTGACGCGTGTAGTC
TTATGCAATACTCTTGTAGTCTTGCAACATGGTAACGATGAGTTAGCAACATGCCTTACAAGGAGAGAAA
AAGCACCGTGCATGCCGATTGGTGGAAGTAAGGTGGTACGATCGTGCCTTATTAGGAAGGCAACAGACGG
GTCTGACATGGATTGGACGAACCACTGAATTGCCGCATTGCAGAGATATTGTATTTAAGTGCCTAGCTCG
ATACATAAAC
Features (pLannotate 1.2.2; 27 found; start..end, strand, type, name):
      1..181     +  LTR            5' LTR (truncated): truncated 5' long terminal repeat (LTR) from HIV-1
    228..353     +  misc_feature   HIV-1 Ψ: packaging signal of human immunodeficiency virus type 1
    337..700     +  CDS            HIV-1 gag (fragment): gag protein from human immunodeficiency virus 1; gag
    846..1079    +  misc_feature   RRE: The Rev response element (RRE) of HIV-1 allows for Rev-dependent mRNA export from the nucleus to the cytoplasm.
   1456..1556    +  CDS            Rev (fragment): human immunodeficiency virus 1 (HIV-1) Rev protein; rev; enhances nuclear export of unspliced and incompletely spliced viral mRNAs
   1575..1691    +  misc_feature   cPPT/CTS: central polypurine tract and central termination sequence of HIV-1
   1714..2017    +  enhancer       CMV enhancer: human cytomegalovirus immediate early enhancer
   2018..2221    +  promoter       CMV promoter: human cytomegalovirus (CMV) immediate early promoter
   2710..3435    +  CDS            cEGFP: cEGFP is a basic (constitutively fluorescent) green fluorescent protein published in 2008, derived from Aequorea victoria.
   3757..3817    +  CDS            H-Ras (fragment): human small GTPase proto-oncoprotein
   4124..4723    +  CDS            PuroR: puromycin N-acetyltransferase; pac from Streptomyces alboniger; confers resistance to puromycin
   4730..5318    +  misc_feature   WPRE: woodchuck hepatitis virus posttranscriptional regulatory element
   5339..5476    +  CDS            nef (fragment): NEF_HV1LA - Experimental evidence at protein level: Swiss-Prot protein existence level 1. Extracellular Nef protein targets CD4(+) T-lymphocytes for apoptosis by interacting with CXCR4 surface receptors. From Human immunodeficiency virus type 1 group M subtype B (isolate Lai) (HIV-1).
   5462..5642    +  LTR            5' LTR (truncated): truncated 5' long terminal repeat (LTR) from HIV-1
   5714..5795    +  polyA_signal   SV40 poly(A) signal: SV40 polyadenylation signal
   5875..6010    +  rep_origin     SV40 ori: SV40 origin of replication
   6067..6083    -  protein_bind   lac operator: The lac repressor binds to the lac operator to inhibit transcription in E. coli. This inhibition can be relieved by adding lactose or isopropyl-β-D-thiogalactopyranoside (IPTG). lac repressor encoded by lacI
   6091..6121    -  promoter       lac promoter: promoter for the E. coli lac operon
   6136..6157    -  protein_bind   CAP binding site: CAP binding activates transcription in the presence of cAMP. E. coli catabolite activator protein
   6170..6262    -  CDS            lacI (fragment): lac repressor; lacI; The lac repressor binds to the lac operator to inhibit transcription in E. coli. This inhibition can be relieved by adding lactose or isopropyl-β-D-thiogalactopyranoside (IPTG).
   6445..7033    -  rep_origin     ori: high-copy-number ColE1/pMB1/pBR322/pUC origin of replication
   7204..8064    -  CDS            AmpR: β-lactamase; bla; confers resistance to ampicillin, carbenicillin, and related antibiotics
   8065..8169    -  promoter       AmpR promoter: bla
   8264..8299    +  CDS            rop (fragment): Rop protein, which maintains plasmids at low copy number; rop
   8401..8500    +  misc_feature   bom (fragment): basis of mobility region from pBR322
   8506..8660    -  CDS            lacZα (fragment): LacZα fragment of β-galactosidase; lacZ fragment
   8674..8900    +  promoter       RSV promoter: Rous sarcoma virus enhancer/promoter
