[The description below was written by a language model from this plasmid's Addgene catalogue record and pLannotate feature annotations shown in this document.]
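Description:
pCMV-HyPer7-MEM is catalogued as a mammalian expression plasmid on a "pCMV" backbone, but the feature table from the full sequencing result shows the architecture of a third-generation HIV-1 lentiviral transfer vector. An RSV promoter drives a truncated 5' LTR, followed by the Ψ packaging signal with a gag fragment, the Rev response element and the cPPT/CTS. A second truncated LTR, an SV40 polyadenylation signal and an SV40 origin lie downstream. The construct could therefore in principle be packaged into lentiviral particles as well as transfected directly, although the catalogue entry mentions only mammalian expression. The listed total size (9296 bp) also differs from the 8,900 nt sequenced record. In bacteria the plasmid is maintained by a high-copy ColE1/pUC-type origin and selected with ampicillin through the β-lactamase gene.

The payload sits between the viral elements. The CMV immediate-early enhancer and promoter drive HyPer7, an ultrasensitive genetically encoded fluorescent indicator of hydrogen peroxide. The annotation software recognises only its GFP-derived fluorescent core, labelling it cEGFP, within a larger open reading frame consistent with the 1437 bp insert. A short H-Ras fragment at the C terminus corresponds to the recorded farnesylation tag, a lipid-modification signal that anchors the sensor to the cytosolic face of the plasma membrane. A puromycin N-acetyltransferase gene follows, allowing selection of expressing mammalian cells. No promoter, IRES or 2A element is annotated in front of it, so the record does not show how it is expressed. A WPRE then enhances transcript stability and expression. The construct is intended for optical imaging of hydrogen peroxide dynamics at the inner surface of the plasma membrane in living mammalian cells.
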