Addgene plasmid #136465: pCMV-HyPer7-MEM
Purpose: Mammalian expression of cytosolic side of plasma membrane targeted ultrasensitive hydrogen peroxide indicator HyPer7 for optical imaging
Depositing lab: Vsevolod Belousov. Depositing organization: Shemyakin-Ovchinnikov Institute of Bioorganic Chemistry (INACTIVE). Publication: Ultrasensitive Genetically Encoded Indicator for Hydrogen Peroxide Identifies Roles for the Oxidant in Cell Migration and Mitochondrial Function. Pak VV, Ezerina D, Lyublinskaya OG, Pedre B, Tyurin-Kuzmin PA, Mishina NM, Thauvin M, Young D, Wahni K, Martinez Gache SA, Demidovich AD, Ermakova YG, Maslova YD, Shokhina AG, Eroglu E, Bilan DS, Bogeski I, Michel T, Vriz S, Messens J, Belousov VV. Cell Metab. 2020 Mar 3;31(3):642-653.e6. doi: 10.1016/j.cmet.2020.02.003. PubMed 32130885.
Backbone
  Vector backbone: pCMV
  Total vector size (bp): 9296
  Vector type: Mammalian Expression
Growth in bacteria
  Bacterial resistance: Ampicillin, 100 μg/mL
  Growth temperature: 37°C
  Growth strain: DH5alpha
  Copy number: High Copy
Gene/Insert
  Gene/Insert name: HyPer7
  Insert size (bp): 1437
  Promoter: CMV
  Tag / fusion protein: Farnselation tag (C terminal on insert)
  Cloning method: Gibson Cloning
  Sequencing primers: 5′ aggtctatataagcagagctcg; 3′ GTCATAGCTGTTTCCTG
Terms and licenses: Academic/Nonprofit Terms; Industry Terms: Not Available to Industry
How to cite: pCMV-HyPer7-MEM was a gift from Vsevolod Belousov (Addgene plasmid # 136465 ; http://n2t.net/addgene:136465 ; RRID:Addgene_136465)
